>Addgene plasmid #184511 | pCI pHluorin Syt10 | addgene full sequence | sequence record 391950 | Addgene NGS Result
TCAATATTGGCCATTAGCCATATTATTCATTGGTTATATAGCATAAATCAATATTGGCTATTGGCCATTG
CATACGTTGTATCTATATCATAATATGTACATTTATATTGGCTCATGTCCAATATGACCGCCATGTTGGC
ATTGATTATTGACTAGTTATTAATAGTAATCAATTACGGGGTCATTAGTTCATAGCCCATATATGGAGTT
CCGCGTTACATAACTTACGGTAAATGGCCCGCCTGGCTGACCGCCCAACGACCCCCGCCCATTGACGTCA
ATAATGACGTATGTTCCCATAGTAACGCCAATAGGGACTTTCCATTGACGTCAATGGGTGGAGTATTTAC
GGTAAACTGCCCACTTGGCAGTACATCAAGTGTATCATATGCCAAGTCCGCCCCCTATTGACGTCAATGA
CGGTAAATGGCCCGCCTGGCATTATGCCCAGTACATGACCTTACGGGACTTTCCTACTTGGCAGTACATC
TACGTATTAGTCATCGCTATTACCATGGTGATGCGGTTTTGGCAGTACACCAATGGGCGTGGATAGCGGT
TTGACTCACGGGGATTTCCAAGTCTCCACCCCATTGACGTCAATGGGAGTTTGTTTTGGCACCAAAATCA
ACGGGACTTTCCAAAATGTCGTAATAACCCCGCCCCGTTGACGCAAATGGGCGGTAGGCGTGTACGGTGG
GAGGTCTATATAAGCAGAGCTCGTTTAGTGAACCGTCAGATCACTAGAAGCTTTATTGCGGTAGTTTATC
ACAGTTAAATTGCTAACGCAGTCAGTGCTTCTGACACAACAGTCTCGAACTTAAGCTGCAGAAGTTGGTC
GTGAGGCACTGGGCAGGTAAGTATCAAGGTTACAAGACAGGTTTAAGGAGACCAATAGAAACTGGGCTTG
TCGAGACAGAGAAGACTCTTGCGTTTCTGATAGGCACCTATTGGTCTTACTGACATCCACTTTGCCTTTC
TCTCCACAGGTGTCCACTCCCAGTTCAATTACAGCTCTTAAGGCTAGAGTACTTAATACGACTCACTATA
GGCTAGCCTCGAGAATTCGATATCGCTTGTTCTTTTTGCAGAAGCTCAGAATAAACGCTCAACTTTGGCA
GATACCATGGACAGCAAAGGTTCGTCGCAGAAAGGGTCCCGCCTGCTCCTGCTGCTGGTGGTGTCAAATC
TACTCTTGTGCCAGGGTGTGGTCTCCGATATCGGTACCACGCGTAGTAAAGGCGAAGAACTTTTCACTGG
AGTTGTCCCAATTCTTGTTGAATTAGATGGTGATGTTAATGGGCACAAATTTTCTGTCAGTGGAGAGGGT
GAAGGTGATGCAACATACGGAAAACTTACCCTTAAATTTATTTGCACTACTGGAAAACTACCTGTTCCTT
GGCCAACACTTGTCACTACTTTAACTTATGGTGTTCAATGCTTTTCAAGATACCCAGATCATATGAAACG
GCATGACTTTTTCAAGAGTGCCATGCCCGAAGGTTATGTACAGGAAAGAACTATATTTTTCAAAGATGAC
GGGAACTACAAGACACGTGCTGAAGTCAAGTTTGAAGGTGATACCCTTGTTAATAGAATCGAGTTAAAAG
GTATTGATTTTAAAGAAGATGGAAACATTCTTGGACACAAATTGGAATACAACTATAACGATCACCAGGT
GTACATCATGGCAGACAAACAAAAGAATGGAATCAAAGCTAACTTCAAAATTAGACACAACATTGAAGAT
GGAGGCGTTCAACTAGCAGACCATTATCAACAAAATACTCCAATTGGCGATGGGCCCGTCCTTTTACCAG
ACAACCATTACCTGTTTACAACTTCTACTCTTTCGAAAGATCCCAACGAAAAGAGAGACCACATGGTCCT
TCTTGAGTTTGTAACAGCTGCTGGGATTACACATGGCATGGATGAACTATACAAAGAATTCTCAGGCGGA
AGCGGAGGCTCCGGCGGGAGCGGCGGAAGTTTCCGCAAGGAGGACGGTGTGAGCAGCCTGTGCCAGAAGG
CGCTGCACATCATCACCGAGCTGTGCTTCGCGGGTCAGGTGGAGTGGGACAAGTGTTCGGGCATCTTTCC
AGCCGATAGGAGCGGCCAGGGGGGAGGTGGCACAGATATTTCAGTCAGCCTGTTAGCGGTTGTTGTAAGC
TTCTGTGGCCTGGCCTTGCTGGTTGTCTCCCTTTTTGTCTTCTGGAAGTTGTGCTGGCCATGCTGGAAGA
GCAAGCTTGTGGCCCCCAACCTCAGTGTCCTTCCACAAAGCATCTCAAGTGCTCCAACTGAAGTTTTTGA
GACTGAAGAGAAAAAAGAAGTGGAAGAAAATGAAAAGCCAGCACCCAAAGCCATTGAGCCTGCAATAAAA
ATCAGCCACACATCCCCCGACATCCCAGCAGAAGTGCAGACAGCTTTAAAGGAGCACTTGATTAAACATG
CTCGAGTGCAAAGGCAAACAACCGAGCCTACGTCTTCATCCCGCCACAACTCCTTCAGGAGACACCTACC
AAGGCAAATGAATGTCTCCAGCGTCGACTTTAGCGTGGGCACTGAACCCATCTTACAAAGAGGAGAAACG
AGAACGAGCATCGGGAGGATAAAACCAGAACTCTACAAGCAGAAATCGGTTGACTCCGAGGGCAACAGAA
AAGACGACGTCAAGACCTGTGGGAAACTTAACTTTGCGCTCCAGTATGATTATGAAAATGAACTCCTAGT
TGTTAAAATTATCAAAGCTTTAGATCTCCCAGCTAAAGATTTCACAGGAACTTCTGATCCTTATGTGAAG
ATCTATCTTCTTCCGGATAGGAAGAAGAAATTTCAGACCCGCGTGCACCGGAAGACTTTAAACCCTCTGT
TTGATGAGCTATTTCAGTTTCCGGTGGTTTACGATCAGCTAAGCAACCGCAAACTACACTTTAGTATATA
TGATTTTGACAGATTTTCCAGACACGACATGATTGGGGAAGTGATTCTTGATAATTTATTTGAAGTCTCT
GATCTCTCCAGGGAAGCCACAGTATGGAAAGATATCCACTGTGCTACCACAGAAAGCATAGACCTGGGGG
AAATCATGTTCTCCCTTTGCTATTTGCCAACTGCTGGCCGTATGACCTTGACAGTGATCAAGTGCAGAAA
TCTGAAGGCAATGGACATCACTGGGTCATCAGATCCTTATGTCAAAGTGTCTCTGATGTGTGAGGGCCGA
AGACTTAAAAAACGGAAAACAACTACAAAGAAAAATACTCTCAATCCCGTGTACAACGAAGCCATTATCT
TCGATATCCCTCCAGAGAATGTGGACCAGGTCAGCCTGTGCATTGCAGTCATGGATTACGACAGGGTGGG
GCACAATGAGGTCATAGGCGTGTGTCGAACTGGACTAGACGCTGAGGGTCTTGGGAGAGACCATTGGAAC
GAGATGCTGGCCTATCACCGAAAGCCAATCACACACTGGCACCCCTTGCTGGAGTTACCTGGCCGGGCCA
CCAGCTTTGATAGTCAAGGGTCCTGTTCTTCTCCCAGGCCACCGTCCACACCATAAGCGGCCGCTTCGAG
CAGACATGATAAGATACATTGATGAGTTTGGACAAACCACAACTAGAATGCAGTGAAAAAAATGCTTTAT
TTGTGAAATTTGTGATGCTATTGCTTTATTTGTAACCATTATAAGCTGCAATAAACAAGTTAACAACAAC
AATTGCATTCATTTTATGTTTCAGGTTCAGGGGGAGATGTGGGAGGTTTTTTAAAGCAAGTAAAACCTCT
ACAAATGTGGTAAAATCGATAAGGATCCGGGCTGGCGTAATAGCGAAGAGGCCCGCACCGATCGCCCTTC
CCAACAGTTGCGCAGCCTGAATGGCGAATGG
[124 nt withheld, positions 3882-4005]
C
[91 nt withheld, positions 4007-4097]
A
[49 nt withheld, positions 4099-4147]
CCTTTGACGTTGGAGTCCACGTTCTTT
[37 nt withheld, positions 4175-4211]
ACCCTATCTCGGTCTATTCTTTTGATTTATAAGGGATTTTGCCGATTTCGGCCTATTGGTTAAAAAATGA
GCTGATTTAACAAAAATTTAACGCGAATTTTAACAAAATATTAACGCTTACAATTTCCTGATGCGGTATT
TTCTCCTTACGCATCTGTGCGGTATTTCACACCGCATATGGTGCACTCTCAGTACAATCTGCTCTGATGC
CGCATAGTTAAGCCAGCCCCGACACCCGCCAACACCCGCTGACGCGCCCTGACGGGCTTGTCTGCTCCCG
GCATCCGCTTACAGACAAGCTGTGACCGTCTCCGGGAGCTGCATGTGTCAGAGGTTTTCACCGTCATCAC
CGAAACGCGCGAGACGAAAGGGCCTCGTGATACGCCTATTTTTATAGGTTAATGTCATGATAATAATGGT
TTCTTAGACGTCAGGTGGCACTTTTCGGGGAAATGTGCGCGGAACCCCTATTTGTTTATTTTTCTAAATA
CATTCAAATATGTATCCGCTCATGAGACAATAACCCTGATAAATGCTTCAATAATATTGAAAAAGGAAGA
GTATGAGTATTCAACATTTCCGTGTCGCCCTTATTCCCTTTTTTGCGGCATTTTGCCTTCCTGTTTTTGC
TCACCCAGAAACGCTGGTGAAAGTAAAAGATGCTGAAGATCAGTTGGGTGCACGAGTGGGTTACATCGAA
CTGGATCTCAACAGCGGTAAGATCCTTGAGAGTTTTCGCCCCGAAGAACGTTTTCCAATGATGAGCACTT
TTAAAGTTCTGCTATGTGGCGCGGTATTATCCCGTATTGACGCCGGGCAAGAGCAACTCGGTCGCCGCAT
ACACTATTCTCAGAATGACTTGGTTGAGTACTCACCAGTCACAGAAAAGCATCTTACGGATGGCATGACA
GTAAGAGAATTATGCAGTGCTGCCATAACCATGAGTGATAACACTGCGGCCAACTTACTTCTGACAACGA
TCGGAGGACCGAAGGAGCTAACCGCTTTTTTGCACAACATGGGGGATCATGTAACTCGCCTTGATCGTTG
GGAACCGGAGCTGAATGAAGCCATACCAAACGACGAGCGTGACACCACGATGCCTGTAGCAATGGCAACA
ACGTTGCGCAAACTATTAACTGGCGAACTACTTACTCTAGCTTCCCGGCAACAATTAATAGACTGGATGG
AGGCGGATAAAGTTGCAGGACCACTTCTGCGCTCGGCCCTTCCGGCTGGCTGGTTTATTGCTGATAAATC
TGGAGCCGGTGAGCGTGGGTCTCGCGGTATCATTGCAGCACTGGGGCCAGATGGTAAGCCCTCCCGTATC
GTAGTTATCTACACGACGGGGAGTCAGGCAACTATGGATGAACGAAATAGACAGATCGCTGAGATAGGTG
CCTCACTGATTAAGCATTGGTAACTGTCAGACCAAGTTTACTCATATATACTTTAGATTGATTTAAAACT
TCATTTTTAATTTAAAAGGATCTAGGTGAAGATCCTTTTTGATAATCTCATGACCAAAATCCCTTAACGT
GAGTTTTCGTTCCACTGAGCGTCAGACCCCGTAGAAAAGATCAAAGGATCTTCTTGAGATCCTTTTTTTC
TGCGCGTAATCTGCTGCTTGCAAACAAAAAAACCACCGCTACCAGCGGTGGTTTGTTTGCCGGATCAAGA
GCTACCAACTCTTTTTCCGAAGGTAACTGGCTTCAGCAGAGCGCAGATACCAAATACTGTTCTTCTAGTG
TAGCCGTAGTTAGGCCACCACTTCAAGAACTCTGTAGCACCGCCTACATACCTCGCTCTGCTAATCCTGT
TACCAGTGGCTGCTGCCAGTGGCGATAAGTCGTGTCTTACCGGGTTGGACTCAAGACGATAGTTACCGGA
TAAGGCGCAGCGGTCGGGCTGAACGGGGGGTTCGTGCACACAGCCCAGCTTGGAGCGAACGACCTACACC
GAACTGAGATACCTACAGCGTGAGCTATGAGAAAGCGCCACGCTTCCCGAAGGGAGAAAGGCGGACAGGT
ATCCGGTAAGCGGCAGGGTCGGAACAGGAGAGCGCACGAGGGAGCTTCCAGGGGGAAACGCCTGGTATCT
TTATAGTCCTGTCGGGTTTCGCCACCTCTGACTTGAGCGTCGATTTTTGTGATGCTCGTCAGGGGGGCGG
AGCCTATGGAAAAACGCCAGCAACGCGGCCTTTTTACGGTTCCTGGCCTTTTGCTGGCCTTTTGCTCACA
TGGCTCGACAGATCT
Features (pLannotate 1.2.2; 17 found; start..end, strand, type, name):
    140..517     +  enhancer       CMV enhancer: human cytomegalovirus immediate early enhancer
    519..718     +  promoter       CMV promoter: human cytomegalovirus (CMV) immediate early promoter
    857..989     +  intron         chimeric intron: chimera between introns from human β-globin and immunoglobulin heavy chain genes
   1034..1052    +  promoter       T7 promoter: promoter for bacteriophage T7 RNA polymerase
   1076..1118    +  5'UTR          Xenopus globin 5'-UTR: translational enhancer from the 5'-UTR of the major beta-globin gene of Xenopus laevis
   1127..1216    +  CDS            prolactin signal sequence: signal sequence from bovine prolactin
   1235..1945    +  CDS            superecliptic pHluorin: pH-sensitive mutant of green fluorescent protein (Ng et al., 2002) excited strongly by blue light at neutral pH but minimally fluorescent at acidic pH
   1988..3553    +  CDS            Syt10: SYT10_MOUSE - Experimental evidence at protein level: Swiss-Prot protein existence level 1. Ca(2+) sensor specifically required for the Ca(2+)-dependent exocytosis of secretory vesicles containing IGF1 in neurons of the olfactory bulb (PubMed:21496647). Exocytosis of IGF1 is required for sensory perception of smell (PubMed:21496647). Not involved in Ca(2+)- dependent synaptic vesicle exocytosis (PubMed:21496647). Acts through Ca(2+) and phospholipid binding to the C2 domain: Ca(2+) induces binding of the C2-domains to phospholipid membranes and to assembled SNARE-complexes; both actions contri
   3580..3701    -  polyA_signal   SV40 poly(A) signal: SV40 polyadenylation signal
   3724..3792    -  CDS            large T antigen (fragment): large T antigen from SV40 (simian virus 40)
   3811..3878    +  CDS            lacZα (fragment): LacZα fragment of β-galactosidase; lacZ fragment
   3882..4310    +  rep_origin     f1 ori (sequence partly withheld): f1 bacteriophage origin of replication; arrow indicates direction of (+) strand synthesis
   4338..4437    -  misc_feature   bom (fragment): basis of mobility region from pBR322
   4539..4574    -  CDS            rop (fragment): Rop protein, which maintains plasmids at low copy number; rop
   4669..4773    +  promoter       AmpR promoter: bla
   4774..5634    +  CDS            AmpR: β-lactamase; bla; confers resistance to ampicillin, carbenicillin, and related antibiotics
   5805..6393    +  rep_origin     ori: high-copy-number ColE1/pMB1/pBR322/pUC origin of replication
