[The description below was written by a language model from this plasmid's Addgene catalogue record and pLannotate feature annotations shown in this document.]
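Description:
pCI pHluorin Syt10 is a mammalian expression plasmid built on the Promega pCI backbone that encodes mouse synaptotagmin 10 (Syt10) fused at its N-terminus to superecliptic pHluorin, a pH-sensitive GFP variant. It is maintained in E. coli as a high-copy plasmid through a ColE1/pUC-type origin and selected with ampicillin via the β-lactamase gene. An f1 origin is also present, along with small annotated fragments of lacZα, bom, rop and SV40 large T antigen that appear to be backbone remnants rather than functional elements.

Expression is driven by the human CMV immediate-early enhancer and promoter, followed by the pCI chimeric β-globin/immunoglobulin intron, which generally improves transcript processing and expression. A T7 promoter lies upstream of the coding region, which would allow in vitro transcription. The annotated open reading frame begins after a Xenopus β-globin 5′-UTR translational enhancer. It consists of a bovine prolactin signal sequence, then superecliptic pHluorin, then Syt10, whose own first codon was removed according to the depositor. An SV40 polyadenylation signal terminates the transcript. Because the synaptotagmin N-terminus faces the vesicle lumen, the signal sequence presumably directs the pHluorin tag into that acidic compartment. There its fluorescence is quenched, and it brightens when the vesicle fuses with the plasma membrane and the tag meets neutral extracellular pH.

The construct is therefore suited to live imaging of the exocytosis, recycling and localisation of Syt10-bearing organelles in transfected cells. The associated study used a panel of such pHluorin-synaptotagmin fusions to screen the isoforms for axonal versus dendritic behaviour.
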