Addgene plasmid #184511: pCI pHluorin Syt10
Purpose: Mammalian expression of Synaptotagmin 10 with pH-sensitive fluorescent protein
Depositing lab: Edwin Chapman. Publication: Axonal and dendritic synaptotagmin isoforms revealed by a pHluorin-syt functional screen. Dean C, Dunning FM, Liu H, Bomba-Warczak E, Martens H, Bharat V, Ahmed S, Chapman ER. Mol Biol Cell. 2012 May;23(9):1715-27. doi: 10.1091/mbc.E11-08-0707. Epub 2012 Mar 7. PubMed 22398727.
Backbone
  Vector backbone: pCI
  Backbone manufacturer: Promega
  Backbone size w/o insert (bp): 4006
  Vector type: Mammalian Expression
Growth in bacteria
  Bacterial resistance: Ampicillin, 100 μg/mL
  Growth temperature: 37°C
  Growth strain: DH5alpha
  Copy number: High Copy
Gene/Insert
  Gene/Insert name: Synaptotagmin 10
  Species: M. musculus (mouse)
  Insert size (bp): 2430
  Entrez Gene: Syt10
  Tag / fusion protein: Super Ecliptic pHluorin (N terminal on backbone)
  Cloning method: Unknown
Resource information
  A portion of this plasmid was derived from a plasmid made by: Mitsunori Fukuda, Tohoku University
Terms and licenses: Academic/Nonprofit Terms; Industry Terms: Not Available to Industry
Depositor comments: The first codon of the Synpatotagmin has been removed
How to cite: pCI pHluorin Syt10 was a gift from Edwin Chapman (Addgene plasmid # 184511 ; http://n2t.net/addgene:184511 ; RRID:Addgene_184511)
